>Addgene plasmid #180600 | pcDNA3.1-TRBP-L2+D2+L3-myc/His | addgene full sequence | sequence record 356082 | Addgene NGS Result
AATTTAAGCTACAACAAGGCAAGGCTTGACCGACAATTGCATGAAGAATCTGCTTAGGGTTAGGCGTTTT
GCGCTGCTTCGCGATGTACGGGCCAGATATACGCGTTGACATTGATTATTGACTAGTTATTAATAGTAAT
CAATTACGGGGTCATTAGTTCATAGCCCATATATGGAGTTCCGCGTTACATAACTTACGGTAAATGGCCC
GCCTGGCTGACCGCCCAACGACCCCCGCCCATTGACGTCAATAATGACGTATGTTCCCATAGTAACGCCA
ATAGGGACTTTCCATTGACGTCAATGGGTGGAGTATTTACGGTAAACTGCCCACTTGGCAGTACATCAAG
TGTATCATATGCCAAGTACGCCCCCTATTGACGTCAATGACGGTAAATGGCCCGCCTGGCATTATGCCCA
GTACATGACCTTATGGGACTTTCCTACTTGGCAGTACATCTACGTATTAGTCATCGCTATTACCATGGTG
ATGCGGTTTTGGCAGTACATCAATGGGCGTGGATAGCGGTTTGACTCACGGGGATTTCCAAGTCTCCACC
CCATTGACGTCAATGGGAGTTTGTTTTGGCACCAAAATCAACGGGACTTTCCAAAATGTCGTAACAACTC
CGCCCCATTGACGCAAATGGGCGGTAGGCGTGTACGGTGGGAGGTCTATATAAGCAGAGCTCTCTGGCTA
ACTAGAGAACCCACTGCTTACTGGCTTATCGAAATTAATACGACTCACTATAGGGAGACCCAAGCTGGCT
AGTTAAGCTTATGGGGAGCATGCTGGAGCCGGCCCTGGAGGACAGCAGTTCTTTTTCTCCCCTAGACTCT
TCACTGCCTGAGGACATTCCGGTTTTTACTGCTGCAGCAGCTGCTACCCCAGTTCCATCTGTAGTCCTAA
CCAGGAGCCCCCCCATGGAACTGCAGCCCCCTGTCTCCCCTCAGCAGTCTGAGTGCAACCCCGTTGGTGC
TCTGCAGGAGCTGGTGGTGCAGAAAGGCTGGCGGTTGCCGGAGTACACAGTGACCCAGGAGTCTGGGCCA
GCCCACCGCAAAGAATTCACCATGACCTGTCGAGTGGAGCGTTTCATTGAGATTGGGAGTGGCACTTCCA
AAAAATTGGCAAAGCGGAATGCGGCGGCCAAAATGCTGCTTCGAGTGCACACGGTGCCTCTGGATGCCCG
GGATGGCAATGAGGTGGAGCCTGATGATGACCACTTCTCCATTGGTGTGGGCTCCCGCCTGGATGGTCTT
CGAAACCGGGGCCCAGGTTGCACCTGGGATTCTCTACGAAATTCAGTAGGAGAGAAGATCCTGTCCCTCC
GCAGTTGCTCCCTGGGCTCCCTGGGTGCCCTGGGCCCTGCCTGCTGCCGTGTCGCGGCCGCTGCAAGCTC
CTCGAGCATGCATCTAGAGGGCCCGCGGTTCGAACAAAAACTCATCTCAGAAGAGGATCTGAATATGCAT
ACCGGTCATCATCACCATCACCATTGAGTTTAAACCCGCTGATCAGCCTCGACTGTGCCTTCTAGTTGCC
AGCCATCTGTTGTTTGCCCCTCCCCCGTGCCTTCCTTGACCCTGGAAGGTGCCACTCCCACTGTCCTTTC
CTAATAAAATGAGGAAATTGCATCGCATTGTCTGAGTAGGTGTCATTCTATTCTGGGGGGTGGGGTGGGG
CAGGACAGCAAGGGGGAGGATTGGGAAGACAATAGCAGGCATGCTGGGGATGCGGTGGGCTCTATGGCTT
CTGAGGCGGAAAGAACCAGCTGGGGCTCTAGGGGGTATCCCC
[124 nt withheld, positions 1793-1916]
C
[91 nt withheld, positions 1918-2008]
A
[49 nt withheld, positions 2010-2058]
CCTTTGACGTTGGAGTCCACGTTCTTT
[37 nt withheld, positions 2086-2122]
ACCCTATCTCGGTCTATTCTTTTGATTTATAAGGGATTTTGCCGATTTCGGCCTATTGGTTAAAAAATGA
GCTGATTTAACAAAAATTTAACGCGAATTAATTCTGTGGAATGTGTGTCAGTTAGGGTGTGGAAAGTCCC
CAGGCTCCCCAGCAGGCAGAAGTATGCAAAGCATGCATCTCAATTAGTCAGCAACCAGGTGTGGAAAGTC
CCCAGGCTCCCCAGCAGGCAGAAGTATGCAAAGCATGCATCTCAATTAGTCAGCAACCATAGTCCCGCCC
CTAACTCCGCCCATCCCGCCCCTAACTCCGCCCAGTTCCGCCCATTCTCCGCCCCATGGCTGACTAATTT
TTTTTATTTATGCAGAGGCCGAGGCCGCCTCTGCCTCTGAGCTATTCCAGAAGTAGTGAGGAGGCTTTTT
TGGAGGCCTAGGCTTTTGCAAAAAGCTCCCGGGAGCTTGTATATCCATTTTCGGATCTGATCAAGAGACA
GGATGAGGATCGTTTCGCATGATTGAACAAGATGGATTGCACGCAGGTTCTCCGGCCGCTTGGGTGGAGA
GGCTATTCGGCTATGACTGGGCACAACAGACAATCGGCTGCTCTGATGCCGCCGTGTTCCGGCTGTCAGC
GCAGGGGCGCCCGGTTCTTTTTGTCAAGACCGACCTGTCCGGTGCCCTGAATGAACTGCAGGACGAGGCA
GCGCGGCTATCGTGGCTGGCCACGACGGGCGTTCCTTGCGCAGCTGTGCTCGACGTTGTCACTGAAGCGG
GAAGGGACTGGCTGCTATTGGGCGAAGTGCCGGGGCAGGATCTCCTGTCATCTCACCTTGCTCCTGCCGA
GAAAGTATCCATCATGGCTGATGCAATGCGGCGGCTGCATACGCTTGATCCGGCTACCTGCCCATTCGAC
CACCAAGCGAAACATCGCATCGAGCGAGCACGTACTCGGATGGAAGCCGGTCTTGTCGATCAGGATGATC
TGGACGAAGAGCATCAGGGGCTCGCGCCAGCCGAACTGTTCGCCAGGCTCAAGGCGCGCATGCCCGACGG
CGAGGATCTCGTCGTGACCCATGGCGATGCCTGCTTGCCGAATATCATGGTGGAAAATGGCCGCTTTTCT
GGATTCATCGACTGTGGCCGGCTGGGTGTGGCGGACCGCTATCAGGACATAGCGTTGGCTACCCGTGATA
TTGCTGAAGAGCTTGGCGGCGAATGGGCTGACCGCTTCCTCGTGCTTTACGGTATCGCCGCTCCCGATTC
GCAGCGCATCGCCTTCTATCGCCTTCTTGACGAGTTCTTCTGAGCGGGACTCTGGGGTTCGCGAAATGAC
CGACCAAGCGACGCCCAACCTGCCATCACGAGATTTCGATTCCACCGCCGCCTTCTATGAAAGGTTGGGC
TTCGGAATCGTTTTCCGGGACGCCGGCTGGATGATCCTCCAGCGCGGGGATCTCATGCTGGAGTTCTTCG
CCCACCCCAACTTGTTTATTGCAGCTTATAATGGTTACAAATAAAGCAATAGCATCACAAATTTCACAAA
TAAAGCATTTTTTTCACTGCATTCTAGTTGTGGTTTGTCCAAACTCATCAATGTATCTTATCATGTCTGT
ATACCGTCGACCTCTAGCTAGAGCTTGGCGTAATCATGGTCATAGCTGTTTCCTGTGTGAAATTGTTATC
CGCTCACAATTCCACACAACATACGAGCCGGAAGCATAAAGTGTAAAGCCTGGGGTGCCTAATGAGTGAG
CTAACTCACATTAATTGCGTTGCGCTCACTGCCCGCTTTCCAGTCGGGAAACCTGTCGTGCCAGCTGCAT
TAATGAATCGGCCAACGCGCGGGGAGAGGCGGTTTGCGTATTGGGCGCTCTTCCGCTTCCTCGCTCACTG
ACTCGCTGCGCTCGGTCGTTCGGCTGCGGCGAGCGGTATCAGCTCACTCAAAGGCGGTAATACGGTTATC
CACAGAATCAGGGGATAACGCAGGAAAGAACATGTGAGCAAAAGGCCAGCAAAAGGCCAGGAACCGTAAA
AAGGCCGCGTTGCTGGCGTTTTTCCATAGGCTCCGCCCCCCTGACGAGCATCACAAAAATCGACGCTCAA
GTCAGAGGTGGCGAAACCCGACAGGACTATAAAGATACCAGGCGTTTCCCCCTGGAAGCTCCCTCGTGCG
CTCTCCTGTTCCGACCCTGCCGCTTACCGGATACCTGTCCGCCTTTCTCCCTTCGGGAAGCGTGGCGCTT
TCTCATAGCTCACGCTGTAGGTATCTCAGTTCGGTGTAGGTCGTTCGCTCCAAGCTGGGCTGTGTGCACG
AACCCCCCGTTCAGCCCGACCGCTGCGCCTTATCCGGTAACTATCGTCTTGAGTCCAACCCGGTAAGACA
CGACTTATCGCCACTGGCAGCAGCCACTGGTAACAGGATTAGCAGAGCGAGGTATGTAGGCGGTGCTACA
GAGTTCTTGAAGTGGTGGCCTAACTACGGCTACACTAGAAGAACAGTATTTGGTATCTGCGCTCTGCTGA
AGCCAGTTACCTTCGGAAAAAGAGTTGGTAGCTCTTGATCCGGCAAACAAACCACCGCTGGTAGCGGTGG
TTTTTTTGTTTGCAAGCAGCAGATTACGCGCAGAAAAAAAGGATCTCAAGAAGATCCTTTGATCTTTTCT
ACGGGGTCTGACGCTCAGTGGAACGAAAACTCACGTTAAGGGATTTTGGTCATGAGATTATCAAAAAGGA
TCTTCACCTAGATCCTTTTAAATTAAAAATGAAGTTTTAAATCAATCTAAAGTATATATGAGTAAACTTG
GTCTGACAGTTACCAATGCTTAATCAGTGAGGCACCTATCTCAGCGATCTGTCTATTTCGTTCATCCATA
GTTGCCTGACTCCCCGTCGTGTAGATAACTACGATACGGGAGGGCTTACCATCTGGCCCCAGTGCTGCAA
TGATACCGCGAGACCCACGCTCACCGGCTCCAGATTTATCAGCAATAAACCAGCCAGCCGGAAGGGCCGA
GCGCAGAAGTGGTCCTGCAACTTTATCCGCCTCCATCCAGTCTATTAATTGTTGCCGGGAAGCTAGAGTA
AGTAGTTCGCCAGTTAATAGTTTGCGCAACGTTGTTGCCATTGCTACAGGCATCGTGGTGTCACGCTCGT
CGTTTGGTATGGCTTCATTCAGCTCCGGTTCCCAACGATCAAGGCGAGTTACATGATCCCCCATGTTGTG
CAAAAAAGCGGTTAGCTCCTTCGGTCCTCCGATCGTTGTCAGAAGTAAGTTGGCCGCAGTGTTATCACTC
ATGGTTATGGCAGCACTGCATAATTCTCTTACTGTCATGCCATCCGTAAGATGCTTTTCTGTGACTGGTG
AGTACTCAACCAAGTCATTCTGAGAATAGTGTATGCGGCGACCGAGTTGCTCTTGCCCGGCGTCAATACG
GGATAATACCGCGCCACATAGCAGAACTTTAAAAGTGCTCATCATTGGAAAACGTTCTTCGGGGCGAAAA
CTCTCAAGGATCTTACCGCTGTTGAGATCCAGTTCGATGTAACCCACTCGTGCACCCAACTGATCTTCAG
CATCTTTTACTTTCACCAGCGTTTCTGGGTGAGCAAAAACAGGAAGGCAAAATGCCGCAAAAAAGGGAAT
AAGGGCGACACGGAAATGTTGAATACTCATACTCTTCCTTTTTCAATATTATTGAAGCATTTATCAGGGT
TATTGTCTCATGAGCGGATACATATTTGAATGTATTTAGAAAAATAAACAAATAGGGGTTCCGCGCACAT
TTCCCCGAAAAGTGCCACCTGACGTCGACGGATCGGGAGATCTCCCGATCCCCTATGGTGCACTCTCAGT
ACAATCTGCTCTGATGCCGCATAGTTAAGCCAGTATCTGCTCCCTGCTTGTGTGTTGGAGGTCGCTGAGT
AGTGCGCGAGCAA
Features (pLannotate 1.2.2; 20 found; start..end, strand, type, name):
    108..487     +  enhancer       CMV enhancer: human cytomegalovirus immediate early enhancer
    488..691     +  promoter       CMV promoter: human cytomegalovirus (CMV) immediate early promoter
    687..720     +  LTR            5' LTR (truncated) (fragment): truncated 5' long terminal repeat (LTR) from HIV-1
    736..754     +  promoter       T7 promoter: promoter for bacteriophage T7 RNA polymerase
    784..1398    +  CDS            TARBP2 (fragment): TRBP2_HUMAN - Also known as TRBP. Experimental evidence at protein level: Swiss-Prot protein existence level 1. (Microbial infection) Binds to the HIV-1 TAR RNA which is located in the long terminal repeat (LTR) of HIV-1, and stimulates translation of TAR-containing RNAs (PubMed:2011739, PubMed:11438532, PubMed:12475984). This is achieved in part at least by binding to and inhibiting EIF2AK2/PKR, thereby reducing phosphorylation and inhibition of EIF2S1/eIF-2-alpha (PubMed:11438532). May also promote translation of TAR-containing RNAs independently of EIF2AK2/PKR (PubMed:12475984). Mediates re
   1523..1747    +  polyA_signal   bGH poly(A) signal: bovine growth hormone polyadenylation signal
   1751..1772    +  promoter       SV40 promoter (fragment): SV40 enhancer and early promoter
   1793..2221    +  rep_origin     f1 ori (sequence partly withheld): f1 bacteriophage origin of replication; arrow indicates direction of (+) strand synthesis
   2235..2564    +  promoter       SV40 promoter: SV40 enhancer and early promoter
   2631..3422    +  CDS            neo: KKA2_KLEPN - Also known as kan, nptII. Experimental evidence at protein level: Swiss-Prot protein existence level 1. Resistance to kanamycin, neomycin, paromomycin, ribostamycin, butirosin and gentamicin B. From Klebsiella pneumoniae.
   3448..3606    +  CDS            ble (fragment): BLE_KLEPN - Experimental evidence at protein level: Swiss-Prot protein existence level 1. Binding protein with a strong affinity to the bleomycin family of antibiotics. Binds to CL990; an antimitotic-antibiotic compound. From Klebsiella pneumoniae.
   3601..3722    +  polyA_signal   SV40 poly(A) signal: SV40 polyadenylation signal
   3795..3811    -  protein_bind   lac operator: The lac repressor binds to the lac operator to inhibit transcription in E. coli. This inhibition can be relieved by adding lactose or isopropyl-β-D-thiogalactopyranoside (IPTG). lac repressor encoded by lacI
   3819..3849    -  promoter       lac promoter: promoter for the E. coli lac operon
   3864..3885    -  protein_bind   CAP binding site: CAP binding activates transcription in the presence of cAMP. E. coli catabolite activator protein
   3898..3990    -  CDS            lacI (fragment): lac repressor; lacI; The lac repressor binds to the lac operator to inhibit transcription in E. coli. This inhibition can be relieved by adding lactose or isopropyl-β-D-thiogalactopyranoside (IPTG).
   4173..4761    -  rep_origin     ori: high-copy-number ColE1/pMB1/pBR322/pUC origin of replication
   4932..5792    -  CDS            AmpR: β-lactamase; bla; confers resistance to ampicillin, carbenicillin, and related antibiotics
   5793..5897    -  promoter       AmpR promoter: bla
   5956..6008    -  misc_feature   bom (fragment): basis of mobility region from pBR322
