[The description below was written by a language model from this plasmid's Addgene catalogue record and pLannotate feature annotations shown in this document.]
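Description:
pcDNA3.1-TRBP-L2+D2+L3-myc/His is a mammalian expression plasmid built on the Invitrogen pcDNA3.1 backbone that encodes a truncated portion of human TRBP (TARBP2, the TAR RNA binding protein 2). It belongs to a set of constructs made to express various parts of TRBP. The name suggests that this one carries a central segment designated L2, D2 and L3, presumably the second domain with its flanking linker regions, although the record does not define these labels. The feature table agrees with a partial insert: it annotates a TARBP2 fragment of roughly 600 bp rather than the full coding sequence. This fragment was cloned between HindIII and NotI so that it reads into the backbone-encoded C-terminal Myc epitope and polyhistidine tags. The tags themselves are listed in the catalogue fields but were not picked up as separate features in the annotation.

Expression in mammalian cells is driven by the CMV immediate early enhancer and promoter and terminated by the bovine growth hormone polyadenylation signal. A T7 promoter upstream of the insert permits in vitro transcription. A separate SV40 early promoter drives the neomycin phosphotransferase gene with an SV40 polyadenylation signal, which allows G418 selection of stably transfected cells. In E. coli the plasmid is maintained at high copy through a ColE1/pUC-type origin with ampicillin resistance, and it also carries an f1 origin for single-stranded DNA production. A few short annotated fragments, such as the HIV-1 LTR, ble and lacI pieces, are likely backbone remnants or incidental matches rather than functional elements. The tagged fragment is suited to detection and pull-down experiments that map which TRBP regions mediate its interactions.
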