Addgene plasmid #180600: pcDNA3.1-TRBP-L2+D2+L3-myc/His
Purpose: Expressing various parts of TRBP
Depositing lab: Kumiko Ui-Tei. Depositing organization: The University of Tokyo. Publication: LGP2 virus sensor regulates gene expression network mediated by TRBP-bound microRNAs. Takahashi T, Nakano Y, Onomoto K, Murakami F, Komori C, Suzuki Y, Yoneyama M, Ui-Tei K. Nucleic Acids Res. 2018 Sep 28;46(17):9134-9147. doi: 10.1093/nar/gky575. PubMed 29939295.
Backbone
  Vector backbone: pcDNA3.1
  Backbone manufacturer: Invitrogen
  Backbone size w/o insert (bp): 5428
  Vector type: Mammalian Expression
  Selectable markers: Neomycin (select with G418)
Growth in bacteria
  Bacterial resistance: Ampicillin, 100 μg/mL
  Growth temperature: 37°C
  Growth strain: DH5alpha
  Copy number: High Copy
Gene/Insert
  Gene/Insert name: TRBP (alt names: TARBP2; TAR (HIV-1) RNA binding protein 2)
  Species: H. sapiens (human)
  GenBank ID: NM_134323.2
  Entrez Gene: TARBP2 (a.k.a. LOQS, TRBP, TRBP1, TRBP2)
  Promoter: CMV
  Tag / fusion protein: Myc (C terminal on backbone); His (C terminal on backbone)
  Cloning method: Restriction Enzyme; 5′ cloning site HindIII (unknown if destroyed); 3′ cloning site NotI (unknown if destroyed)
  Sequencing primers: 5′ aaagggaagcttatggggagcatgctggagccggccctg; 3′ aaaggggcggccgcgacacggcagcaggcagggcccag
Terms and licenses: Academic/Nonprofit Terms; Industry Terms: Not Available to Industry
How to cite: pcDNA3.1-TRBP-L2+D2+L3-myc/His was a gift from Kumiko Ui-Tei (Addgene plasmid # 180600 ; http://n2t.net/addgene:180600 ; RRID:Addgene_180600)
